>Addgene plasmid #81624 | pDONR223_MAGEC2_p.D15N | addgene full sequence | sequence record 167364 | Addgene NGS Result
GGCAGTTCCCTACTCTCGCGTTAACGCTAGCATGGATGTTTTCCCAGTCACGACGTTGTAAAACGACGGC
CAGTCTTAAGCTCGGGCCCCAAATAATGATTTTATTTTGACTGATAGTGACCTGTTCGTTGCAACAAATT
GATGAGCAATGCTTTTTTATAATGCCAACTTTGTACAAAAAAGTTGGCACCATGCCTCCCGTTCCAGGCG
TTCCATTCCGCAACGTTGACAACAACTCCCCGACCTCAGTTGAGTTAGAAGACTGGGTAGATGCACAGCA
TCCCACAGATGAGGAAGAGGAGGAAGCCTCCTCCGCCTCTTCCACTTTGTACTTAGTATTTTCCCCCTCT
TCTTTCTCCACATCCTCTTCTCTGATTCTTGGTGGTCCTGAGGAGGAGGAGGTGCCCTCTGGTGTGATAC
CAAATCTTACCGAGAGCATTCCCAGTAGTCCTCCACAGGGTCCTCCACAGGGTCCTTCCCAGAGTCCTCT
GAGCTCCTGCTGCTCCTCTTTTTCATGGAGCTCATTCAGTGAGGAGTCCAGCAGCCAGAAAGGGGAGGAT
ACAGGCACCTGTCAGGGCCTGCCAGACAGTGAGTCCTCTTTCACATATACACTAGATGAAAAGGTGGCCG
AGTTAGTGGAGTTCCTGCTCCTCAAATACGAAGCAGAGGAGCCTGTAACAGAGGCAGAGATGCTGATGAT
TGTCATCAAGTACAAAGATTACTTTCCTGTGATACTCAAGAGAGCCCGTGAGTTCATGGAGCTTCTTTTT
GGCCTTGCCCTGATAGAAGTGGGCCCTGACCACTTCTGTGTGTTTGCAAACACAGTAGGCCTCACCGATG
AGGGTAGTGATGATGAGGGCATGCCCGAGAACAGCCTCCTGATTATTATTCTGAGTGTGATCTTCATAAA
GGGCAACTGTGCCTCTGAGGAGGTCATCTGGGAAGTGCTGAATGCAGTAGGGGTATATGCTGGGAAGGAG
CACTTCGTCTATGGGGAGCCTAGGGAGCTCCTCACTAAAGTTTGGGTGCAGGGACATTACCTGGAGTATC
GGGAGGTGCCCCACAGTTCTCCTCCATATTATGAATTCCTGTGGGGTCCAAGAGCCCATTCAGAAAGCAT
CAAGAAGAAAGTACTAGAGTTTTTAGCCAAGCTGAACAACACTGTTCCTAGTTCCTTTCCATCCTGGTAC
AAGGATGCTTTGAAAGATGTGGAAGAGAGAGTCCAGGCCACAATTGATACCGCAGATGATGCCACTGTCA
TGGCCAGTGAAAGCCTCAGTGTCATGTCCAGCAACGTCTCCTTTTCGAGTGCCCAACTTTCTTGTACAAA
GTTGGCATTATAAGAAAGCATTGCTTATCAATTTGTTGCAACGAACAGGTCACTATCAGTCAAAATAAAA
TCATTATTTGCCATCCAGCTGATATCCCCTATAGTGAGTCGTATTACATGGTCATAGCTGTTTCCTGGCA
GCTCTGGCCCGTGTCTCAAAATCTCTGATGTTACATTGCACAAGATAAAAATATATCATCATGCCTCCTC
TAGACCAGCCAGGACAGAAATGCCTCGACTTCGCTGCTACCCAAGGTTGCCGGGTGACGCACACCGTGGA
AACGGATGAAGGCACGAACCCAGTGGACATAAGCCTGTTCGGTTCGTAAGCTGTAATGCAAGTAGCGTAT
GCGCTCACGCAACTGGTCCAGAACCTTGACCGAACGCAGCGGTGGTAACGGCGCAGTGGCGGTTTTCATG
GCTTGTTATGACTGTTTTTTTGGGGTACAGTCTATGCCTCGGGCATCCAAGCAGCAAGCGCGTTACGCCG
TGGGTCGATGTTTGATGTTATGGAGCAGCAACGATGTTACGCAGCAGGGCAGTCGCCCTAAAACAAAGTT
AAACATTATGAGGGAAGCGGTGATCGCCGAAGTATCGACTCAACTATCAGAGGTAGTTGGCGTCATCGAG
CGCCATCTCGAACCGACGTTGCTGGCCGTACATTTGTACGGCTCCGCAGTGGATGGCGGCCTGAAGCCAC
ACAGTGATATTGATTTGCTGGTTACGGTGACCGTAAGGCTTGATGAAACAACGCGGCGAGCTTTGATCAA
CGACCTTTTGGAAACTTCGGCTTCCCCTGGAGAGAGCGAGATTCTCCGCGCTGTAGAAGTCACCATTGTT
GTGCACGACGACATCATTCCGTGGCGTTATCCAGCTAAGCGCGAACTGCAATTTGGAGAATGGCAGCGCA
ATGACATTCTTGCAGGTATCTTCGAGCCAGCCACGATCGACATTGATCTGGCTATCTTGCTGACAAAAGC
AAGAGAACATAGCGTTGCCTTGGTAGGTCCAGCGGCGGAGGAACTCTTTGATCCGGTTCCTGAACAGGAT
CTATTTGAGGCGCTAAATGAAACCTTAACGCTATGGAACTCGCCGCCCGACTGGGCTGGCGATGAGCGAA
ATGTAGTGCTTACGTTGTCCCGCATTTGGTACAGCGCAGTAACCGGCAAAATCGCGCCGAAGGATGTCGC
TGCCGACTGGGCAATGGAGCGCCTGCCGGCCCAGTATCAGCCCGTCATACTTGAAGCTAGACAGGCTTAT
CTTGGACAAGAAGAAGATCGCTTGGCCTCGCGCGCAGATCAGTTGGAAGAATTTGTCCACTACGTGAAAG
GCGAGATCACCAAGGTAGTCGGCAAATAACCCTCGAGCCACCCATGACCAAAATCCCTTAACGTGAGTTA
CGCGTCGTTCCACTGAGCGTCAGACCCCGTAGAAAAGATCAAAGGATCTTCTTGAGATCCTTTTTTTCTG
CGCGTAATCTGCTGCTTGCAAACAAAAAAACCACCGCTACCAGCGGTGGTTTGTTTGCCGGATCAAGAGC
TACCAACTCTTTTTCCGAAGGTAACTGGCTTCAGCAGAGCGCAGATACCAAATACTGTTCTTCTAGTGTA
GCCGTAGTTAGGCCACCACTTCAAGAACTCTGTAGCACCGCCTACATACCTCGCTCTGCTAATCCTGTTA
CCAGTGGCTGCTGCCAGTGGCGATAAGTCGTGTCTTACCGGGTTGGACTCAAGACGATAGTTACCGGATA
AGGCGCAGCGGTCGGGCTGAACGGGGGGTTCGTGCACACAGCCCAGCTTGGAGCGAACGACCTACACCGA
ACTGAGATACCTACAGCGTGAGCTATGAGAAAGCGCCACGCTTCCCGAAGGGAGAAAGGCGGACAGGTAT
CCGGTAAGCGGCAGGGTCGGAACAGGAGAGCGCACGAGGGAGCTTCCAGGGGGAAACGCCTGGTATCTTT
ATAGTCCTGTCGGGTTTCGCCACCTCTGACTTGAGCGTCGATTTTTGTGATGCTCGTCAGGGGGGCGGAG
CCTATGGAAAAACGCCAGCAACGCGGCCTTTTTACGGTTCCTGGCCTTTTGCTGGCCTTTTGCTCACATG
TTCTTTCCTGCGTTATCCCCTGATTCTGTGGATAACCGTATTACCGCCTTTGAGTGAGCTGATACCGCTC
GCCGCAGCCGAACGACCGAGCGCAGCGAGTCAGTGAGCGAGGAAGCGGAAGAGCGCCCAATACGCAAACC
GCCTCTCCCCGCGCGTTGGCCGATTCATTAATGCAGCTGGCACGACAGGTTTCCCGACTGGAAAGCGGGC
AGTGAGCGCAACGCAATTAATACGCGTACCGCTAGCCAGGAAGAGTTTGTAGAAACGCAAAAAGGCCATC
CGTCAGGATGGCCTTCTGCTTAGTTTGATGCCTGGCAGTTTATGGCGGGCGTCCTGCCCGCCACCCTCCG
GGCCGTTGCTTCACAACGTTCAAATCCGCTCCCGGCGGATTTGTCCTACTCAGGAGAGCGTTCACCGACA
AACAACAGATAAAACGAAAGGCCCAGTCTTCCGACTGAGCCTTTCGTTTTATTTGATGCCT
Features (pLannotate 1.2.2; 12 found; start..end, strand, type, name):
     38..74      -  CDS            lacZα (fragment): LacZα fragment of β-galactosidase; lacZ fragment
     91..186     +  protein_bind   attL3: mutant version of attL; recombination site for the Gateway® LR reaction LR Clonase™
    192..1307    +  CDS            MAGEC2: MAGC2_HUMAN - Also known as HCA587, MAGEE1. Experimental evidence at protein level: Swiss-Prot protein existence level 1. Proposed to enhance ubiquitin ligase activity of RING-type zinc finger-containing E3 ubiquitin-protein ligases. In vitro enhances ubiquitin ligase activity of TRIM28 and stimulates p53/TP53 ubiquitination in presence of Ubl-conjugating enzyme UBE2H leading to p53/TP53 degradation. Proposed to act through recruitment and/or stabilization of the Ubl-conjugating enzymes (E2) at the E3:substrate complex. From Homo sapiens (Human).
   1312..1410    -  protein_bind   attL2: mutant version of attL; recombination site for the Gateway® LR reaction LR Clonase™
   1428..1446    -  promoter       T7 promoter: promoter for bacteriophage T7 RNA polymerase
   1636..1659    +  promoter       Pc promoter (fragment): intI1 (promoter lies within the coding sequence); class 1 integron promoter
   1835..1891    +  CDS            GmR (fragment): gentamycin acetyltransferase; aacC1; confers resistance to gentamycin
   1898..2689    +  CDS            SmR: aminoglycoside adenylyltransferase (Murphy, 1985); aadA; confers resistance to spectinomycin and streptomycin
   2782..3370    +  rep_origin     ori: high-copy-number ColE1/pMB1/pBR322/pUC origin of replication
   3553..3645    +  CDS            lacI (fragment): lac repressor; lacI; The lac repressor binds to the lac operator to inhibit transcription in E. coli. This inhibition can be relieved by adding lactose or isopropyl-β-D-thiogalactopyranoside (IPTG).
   3700..3727    -  terminator     rrnB T2 terminator: transcription terminator T2 from the E. coli rrnB gene
   3859..3902    +  terminator     rrnB T1 terminator: Escherichia coli rrnB; transcription terminator T1 from the E. coli rrnB gene
