[The description below was written by a language model from this plasmid's Addgene catalogue record and pLannotate feature annotations shown in this document.]
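Description:
pDONR223_MAGEC2_p.D15N is a Gateway entry clone built on the Invitrogen pDONR223 backbone and carrying a variant open reading frame of human MAGEC2 (also known as CT10, HCA587 or MAGEE1). It is a high-copy bacterial plasmid of about 3.9 kb that replicates in E. coli from a ColE1/pUC-type origin. Selection is with spectinomycin, conferred by the aadA (SmR) aminoglycoside adenylyltransferase gene. A fragment of a class 1 integron Pc promoter and a short remnant of a gentamicin resistance gene lie upstream of this marker. The rrnB T1 and T2 terminators and small lacZα and lacI fragments are backbone remnants.

The MAGEC2 coding sequence sits between two attL recombination sites. The automated annotation labels them attL3 and attL2. These sites allow the insert to be moved by an LR Clonase reaction into any compatible Gateway destination vector. The record lists no promoter for the insert, so the plasmid serves as a shuttle and storage clone rather than an expression construct. The only nearby promoter is a T7 promoter outside the attL2 site, annotated on the opposite strand to the ORF. The clone is named for the D15N substitution, but the catalogue also records R262K and E373S changes relative to the reference transcript. The ORF is in the "open" configuration, with no stop codon immediately after the insert, so it can be fused to C-terminal tags supplied by a destination vector.

MAGEC2 is a MAGE family protein proposed to enhance RING-type E3 ubiquitin ligase activity, including TRIM28-mediated p53 ubiquitination. This clone belongs to the Target Accelerator Plasmid Collection, which was assembled for systematic functional testing of rare cancer-associated alleles.
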