Addgene plasmid #81624: pDONR223_MAGEC2_p.D15N
Purpose: Gateway Donor vector containing MAGEC2 , part of the Target Accelerator Plasmid Collection.
Depositing lab: Jesse Boehm & William Hahn & David Root. Depositing organization: Broad Institute. Publication: Systematic Functional Interrogation of Rare Cancer Variants Identifies Oncogenic Alleles. Kim E, Ilic N, Shrestha Y, Zou L, Kamburov A, Zhu C, Yang X, Lubonja R, Tran N, Nguyen C, Lawrence MS, Piccioni F, Bagul M, Doench JG, Chouinard CR, Wu X, Hogstrom L, Natoli T, Tamayo P, Horn H, Corsello SM, Lage K, Root DE, Subramanian A, Golub TR, Getz G, Boehm JS, Hahn WC. Cancer Discov. 2016 Jul;6(7):714-26. doi: 10.1158/2159-8290.CD-16-0160. Epub 2016 May 4. PubMed 27147599.
Backbone
  Vector backbone: pDONR223
  Backbone manufacturer: Invitrogen
  Backbone size w/o insert (bp): 2790
  Vector type: Gateway Entry vector
Growth in bacteria
  Bacterial resistance: Spectinomycin, 50 μg/mL
  Growth temperature: 37°C
  Growth strain: DH5alpha
  Copy number: High Copy
Gene/Insert
  Gene/Insert name: MAGEC2
  Species: H. sapiens (human)
  Mutation: D15N; R262K; E373S
  GenBank ID: NM_016249.3
  Entrez Gene: MAGEC2 (a.k.a. CT10, HCA587, MAGEE1)
  Promoter: None
  Cloning method: Gateway Cloning
  Sequencing primers: 5′ M13pUC-fwd; 3′ M13-Rev
Terms and licenses: Academic/Nonprofit Terms; Industry Terms: Not Available to Industry
Depositor comments: Open state: NO stop codon immediately follows insert
How to cite: pDONR223_MAGEC2_p.D15N was a gift from Jesse Boehm & William Hahn & David Root (Addgene plasmid # 81624 ; http://n2t.net/addgene:81624 ; RRID:Addgene_81624)
