>Addgene plasmid #81624 | pDONR223_MAGEC2_p.D15N | depositor partial sequence | sequence record 154943 | Insert sequence
ATGCCTCCCGTTCCAGGCGTTCCATTCCGCAACGTTGACAACAACTCCCCGACCTCAGTTGAGTTAGAAG
ACTGGGTAGATGCACAGCATCCCACAGATGAGGAAGAGGAGGAAGCCTCCTCCGCCTCTTCCACTTTGTA
CTTAGTATTTTCCCCCTCTTCTTTCTCCACATCCTCTTCTCTGATTCTTGGTGGTCCTGAGGAGGAGGAG
GTGCCCTCTGGTGTGATACCAAATCTTACCGAGAGCATTCCCAGTAGTCCTCCACAGGGTCCTCCACAGG
GTCCTTCCCAGAGTCCTCTGAGCTCCTGCTGCTCCTCTTTTTCATGGAGCTCATTCAGTGAGGAGTCCAG
CAGCCAGAAAGGGGAGGATACAGGCACCTGTCAGGGCCTGCCAGACAGTGAGTCCTCTTTCACATATACA
CTAGATGAAAAGGTGGCCGAGTTAGTGGAGTTCCTGCTCCTCAAATACGAAGCAGAGGAGCCTGTAACAG
AGGCAGAGATGCTGATGATTGTCATCAAGTACAAAGATTACTTTCCTGTGATACTCAAGAGAGCCCGTGA
GTTCATGGAGCTTCTTTTTGGCCTTGCCCTGATAGAAGTGGGCCCTGACCACTTCTGTGTGTTTGCAAAC
ACAGTAGGCCTCACCGATGAGGGTAGTGATGATGAGGGCATGCCCGAGAACAGCCTCCTGATTATTATTC
TGAGTGTGATCTTCATAAAGGGCAACTGTGCCTCTGAGGAGGTCATCTGGGAAGTGCTGAATGCAGTAGG
GGTATATGCTGGGAAGGAGCACTTCGTCTATGGGGAGCCTAGGGAGCTCCTCACTAAAGTTTGGGTGCAG
GGACATTACCTGGAGTATCGGGAGGTGCCCCACAGTTCTCCTCCATATTATGAATTCCTGTGGGGTCCAA
GAGCCCATTCAGAAAGCATCAAGAAGAAAGTACTAGAGTTTTTAGCCAAGCTGAACAACACTGTTCCTAG
TTCCTTTCCATCCTGGTACAAGGATGCTTTGAAAGATGTGGAAGAGAGAGTCCAGGCCACAATTGATACC
GCAGATGATGCCACTGTCATGGCCAGTGAAAGCCTCAGTGTCATGTCCAGCAACGTCTCCTTTTCGAG
